Addgene plasmid #161535: pJM505 EF1α 3xFLAG-NLS-DsRed-Express2-ZF1 in TUPV2
Purpose: Constitutive expression of 3xFLAG-NLS-DsRed-Express2-ZF1 under the EF1α promoter
Depositing lab: Joshua Leonard. Depositing organization: Northwestern University. Publication: Model-guided design of mammalian genetic programs. Muldoon JJ, Kandula V, Hong M, Donahue PS, Boucher JD, Bagheri N, Leonard JN. Sci Adv. 2021 Feb 19;7(8). pii: 7/8/eabe9375. doi: 10.1126/sciadv.abe9375. Print 2021 Feb. PubMed 33608279.
Backbone
  Vector backbone: pJM451 EF1α EBFP2-P2A-BlastR (TUPV2)
  Vector type: Mammalian Expression, Synthetic Biology
Growth in bacteria
  Bacterial resistance: Ampicillin, 100 μg/mL
  Growth temperature: 37°C
  Growth strain: DH5alpha
  Copy number: High Copy
Gene/Insert
  Gene/Insert name: 3xFLAG-NLS-DsRed-Express2-ZF1
  Species: Synthetic
  Promoter: EF1α
  Tag / fusion protein: 3x-FLAG (N terminal on insert)
  Cloning method: Restriction Enzyme; 5′ cloning site NheI (not destroyed); 3′ cloning site NotI (not destroyed)
  Sequencing primers: 5′ CCATTTCAGGTGTCGTGAGAGCTC; 3′ CAGTGGGAGTGGCACCTTCC
Terms and licenses: Academic/Nonprofit Terms; Industry Terms: Not Available to Industry
How to cite: pJM505 EF1α 3xFLAG-NLS-DsRed-Express2-ZF1 in TUPV2 was a gift from Joshua Leonard (Addgene plasmid # 161535 ; http://n2t.net/addgene:161535 ; RRID:Addgene_161535)
