[The description below was written by a language model from this plasmid's Addgene catalogue record and pLannotate feature annotations shown in this document.]
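Description:
pJM505 is a 6.9 kb mammalian expression plasmid for synthetic biology, built in the TUPV2 transcription-unit backbone (derived from pJM451, whose EBFP2-P2A-BlastR cassette sat in the same position). It is maintained in E. coli as a high-copy plasmid through a ColE1/pUC-type origin and is selected with ampicillin via the β-lactamase gene and its native promoter. The backbone also carries an f1 phage origin and remnants of lac regulatory sequence and a pBluescript-type polylinker. An SV40 early promoter followed by only a short fragment of a bleomycin-resistance gene and an SV40 poly(A) signal is annotated, so there appears to be no intact mammalian selection marker, which suggests the plasmid is suited to transient transfection rather than drug selection.

The payload is a single constitutive transcription unit. The human EF1α core promoter with its intron A drives a synthetic fusion protein cloned between NheI and NotI sites, and transcription terminates at a bovine growth hormone polyadenylation signal. The fusion consists of an N-terminal 3xFLAG epitope for immunodetection, a nuclear localization signal, the rapidly maturing fluorescent protein DsRed-Express2, and a C-terminal zinc finger DNA-binding domain designated ZF1. The feature table annotates the FLAG tag and DsRed-Express2; the NLS and ZF1 are not called but would fit in the unannotated sequence flanking DsRed-Express2. A short match to a Tet-responsive promoter just upstream of the coding region is only a fragment and probably not functional.

No transcriptional activation domain is listed, so the protein is a nuclear, fluorescently trackable zinc finger DNA binder. The record does not spell out its role beyond constitutive expression, but it belongs to a toolkit for model-guided design of mammalian genetic programs.
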