Features (pLannotate 1.2.2; 20 found; start..end, strand, type, name):
     43..66      +  CDS            3xFLAG (fragment): three tandem FLAG® epitope tags
    136..810     +  CDS            DsRed-Express2: DsRed-Express2 is a basic (constitutively fluorescent) orange fluorescent protein published in 2008, derived from Discosoma sp.. It is reported to be a rapidly-maturing protein.
   1173..1284    +  polyA_signal   bGH poly(A) signal: bovine growth hormone polyadenylation signal
   1769..1794    -  misc_feature   MCS (fragment): pBluescript multiple cloning site
   2166..2594    +  rep_origin     f1 ori (sequence partly withheld): f1 bacteriophage origin of replication; arrow indicates direction of (+) strand synthesis
   2599..2621    +  promoter       SV40 promoter (fragment): SV40 enhancer and early promoter
   2622..2813    +  promoter       SV40 promoter: SV40 early promoter
   2840..2938    +  CDS            ble (fragment): BLE_KLEPN - Experimental evidence at protein level: Swiss-Prot protein existence level 1. Binding protein with a strong affinity to the bleomycin family of antibiotics. Binds to CL990; an antimitotic-antibiotic compound. From Klebsiella pneumoniae.
   2933..3054    +  polyA_signal   SV40 poly(A) signal: SV40 polyadenylation signal
   3127..3143    -  protein_bind   lac operator: The lac repressor binds to the lac operator to inhibit transcription in E. coli. This inhibition can be relieved by adding lactose or isopropyl-β-D-thiogalactopyranoside (IPTG). lac repressor encoded by lacI
   3151..3181    -  promoter       lac promoter: promoter for the E. coli lac operon
   3196..3217    -  protein_bind   CAP binding site: CAP binding activates transcription in the presence of cAMP. E. coli catabolite activator protein
   3230..3322    -  CDS            lacI (fragment): lac repressor; lacI; The lac repressor binds to the lac operator to inhibit transcription in E. coli. This inhibition can be relieved by adding lactose or isopropyl-β-D-thiogalactopyranoside (IPTG).
   3505..4093    -  rep_origin     ori: high-copy-number ColE1/pMB1/pBR322/pUC origin of replication
   4264..5124    -  CDS            AmpR: β-lactamase; bla; confers resistance to ampicillin, carbenicillin, and related antibiotics
   5125..5229    -  promoter       AmpR promoter: bla
   5629..5840    +  promoter       EF-1α core promoter: core promoter for human elongation factor EF-1α
   5841..5954    +  intron         EF-1α intron A (fragment): intron upstream of the start codon of human EF-1α
   6580..6783    +  intron         EF-1α intron A: truncated intron upstream of the start codon of human EF-1α
   6792..6826    +  promoter       TRE3GV promoter (fragment): 3rd-generation Tet-responsive promoter that can be activated by binding of Tet-On® 3G, optimized for retroviral and lentiviral vectors
>Addgene plasmid #161535 | pJM505 EF1α 3xFLAG-NLS-DsRed-Express2-ZF1 in TUPV2 | addgene full sequence | sequence record 318790 | Addgene NGS Result
GATTATAAGGATCACGATGGCGACTACAAGGACCACGATATTGACTACAAAGACGATGACGATAAAATGG
CTCCTAAGAAAAAGCGCAAAGTCGGTATCCATGGCGTTCCCGGATCAGGCTCCGGAAGTGGCTCCATGGA
TAGCACTGAGAACGTCATCAAGCCCTTCATGCGCTTCAAGGTGCACATGGAGGGCTCCGTGAACGGCCAC
GAGTTCGAGATCGAGGGCGAGGGCGAGGGCAAGCCCTACGAGGGCACCCAGACCGCCAAGCTCCAGGTGA
CCAAGGGCGGCCCCCTGCCCTTCGCCTGGGACATCCTGTCCCCCCAGTTCCAGTACGGCTCCAAGGTGTA
CGTGAAGCACCCCGCCGACATCCCCGACTACAAGAAGCTGTCCTTCCCCGAGGGCTTCAAGTGGGAGCGC
GTGATGAACTTCGAGGACGGCGGCGTGGTGACCGTGACCCAGGACTCCTCCCTCCAGGACGGCACCTTCA
TCTACCACGTGAAGTTCATCGGCGTGAACTTCCCCTCCGACGGCCCCGTAATGCAGAAGAAAACTCTGGG
CTGGGAGCCCTCCACCGAGCGCCTGTACCCCCGCGACGGCGTGCTGAAGGGCGAGATCCACAAGGCGCTG
AAGCTGAAGGGCGGCGGCCACTACCTGGTGGAGTTCAAGTCAATCTACATGGCCAAGAAGCCCGTGAAGC
TGCCCGGCTACTACTACGTGGACTCCAAGCTGGACATCACCTCCCACAACGAGGACTACACCGTGGTGGA
GCAGTACGAGCGCGCCGAGGCCCGCCACCACCTGTTCCAGTCTGGTTCTGGTTCTGGTTCAGGATCCGGT
ACCGGTGGAGCTAGACCCGGGGAGCGCCCCTTCCAGTGTCGCATTTGCATGCGGAACTTTTCGCGCCAGG
ACAGGCTTGACAGGCATACCCGTACTCATACCGGTGAAAAACCGTTTCAGTGTCGGATCTGTATGCGAAA
TTTCTCCCAGAAGGAGCACTTGGCGGGGCATCTACGTACGCACACCGGCGAGAAGCCATTCCAATGCCGA
ATATGCATGCGCAACTTCAGTCGCCGCGACAACCTGAACCGGCACCTAAAAACCCACCTGAGAGGATCTT
AAGCGGCCGCTCGAGTCTAGAGGGCCCGTTTAAACCCGCTGATCAGCCTCGACTGTGCCTTCTAGTTGCC
AGCCATCTGTTGTTTGCCCCTCCCCCGTGCCTTCCTTGACCCTGGAAGGTGCCACTCCCACTGTCCTTTC
CTAATAAAATGAGGAAATTGCATCGCATTGTCTGAGTAGGTGTCATTCTATTCTGGGGGGTGGGGTGGGG
CAGGACAGCAAGGGGGAGGATTGGGAAGTCAATAGCAGGCATGCTGGGGATGCGGTGGGCTCTATGGCTT
CTGAGGCAGGTCGAAGAACTATTTCCTGGCTGTTACGCGAGCGCATCGCGATAAGCTCTAGAGGGACAGC
CCCCCCCCAAAGCCCCCAGGGATGTAATTACGTCCCTCCCCCGCTAGGGGGCAGCAGCGAGCCGCCCGGG
GCTCCGCTCCGGTCCGGCGCTCCCCCCGCATCCCCGAGCCGGCAGCGTGCGGGGACAGCCCGGGCACGGG
GAAGGTGGCACGGGATCGCTTTCCTCTGAACGCTTCTCGCTGCTCTTTGAGCCTGCAGACACCTGGGGGG
ATACGGGGAAAAAGCTTTAGGCTGAAAGAGAGATTTAGAATGACAGAATCATAGAACGGCCTGCGTACGG
ATGGGGCTCTAGCTCTAGAGCTTGATATCGAATTCCTGCAGCCCCGCTAGAGGGACAGCCCCCCCCCAAA
GCCCCCAGGGATGTAATTACGTCCCTCCCCCGCTAGGGGGCAGCAGCGAGCCGCCCGGGGCTCCGCTCCG
GTCCGGCGCTCCCCCCGCATCCCCGAGCCGGCAGCGTGCGGGGACAGCCCGGGCACGGGGAAGGTGGCAC
GGGATCGCTTTCCTCTGAACGCTTCTCGCTGCTCTTTGAGCCTGCAGACACCTGGGGGGATACGGGGAAA
AAGCTTTAGGCTGAAAGAGAGATTTAGAATGACAGAATCATAGAACGGCCTGGGCGCGCCTGGTGGCGAA
CGATCAACAGACGGGAGAGGACTAAAGTCTTCGCTGACAGCGACCGGACTCTAGGGGGTATCCCC
[124 nt withheld, positions 2166-2289]
C
[91 nt withheld, positions 2291-2381]
A
[49 nt withheld, positions 2383-2431]
CCTTTGACGTTGGAGTCCACGTTCTTT
[37 nt withheld, positions 2459-2495]
ACCCTATCTCGGTCTATTCTTTTGATTTATAAGGGATTTTGCCGATTTCGGCCTATTGGTTAAAAAATGA
GCTGATTTAACAAAAATTTAACGCGAATTAATTCTGTGGAATGTGTGTCAGTTAGGCTCAATTAGTCAGC
AACCATAGTCCCGCCCCTAACTCCGCCCATCCCGCCCCTAACTCCGCCCAGTTCCGCCCATTCTCCGCCC
CATGGCTGACTAATTTTTTTTATTTATGCAGAGGCCGAGGCCGCCTCTGCCTCTGAGCTATTCCAGAAGT
AGTGAGGAGGCTTTTTTGGAGGCCTAGGCTTTTGCAAAAAGCTCCCGGGAGCTTGTATATCCATTTTCGG
AGGTTGGGCTTCGGAATCGTTTTCCGGGACGCCGGCTGGATGATCCTCCAGCGCGGGGATCTCATGCTGG
AGTTCTTCGCCCACCCCAACTTGTTTATTGCAGCTTATAATGGTTACAAATAAAGCAATAGCATCACAAA
TTTCACAAATAAAGCATTTTTTTCACTGCATTCTAGTTGTGGTTTGTCCAAACTCATCAATGTATCTTAT
CATGTCTGTATACCGTCGACCTCTAGCTAGAGCTTGGCGTAATCATGGTCATAGCTGTTTCCTGTGTGAA
ATTGTTATCCGCTCACAATTCCACACAACATACGAGCCGGAAGCATAAAGTGTAAAGCCTGGGGTGCCTA
ATGAGTGAGCTAACTCACATTAATTGCGTTGCGCTCACTGCCCGCTTTCCAGTCGGGAAACCTGTCGTGC
CAGCTGCATTAATGAATCGGCCAACGCGCGGGGAGAGGCGGTTTGCGTATTGGGCGCTCTTCCGCTTCCT
CGCTCACTGACTCGCTGCGCTCGGTCGTTCGGCTGCGGCGAGCGGTATCAGCTCACTCAAAGGCGGTAAT
ACGGTTATCCACAGAATCAGGGGATAACGCAGGAAAGAACATGTGAGCAAAAGGCCAGCAAAAGGCCAGG
AACCGTAAAAAGGCCGCGTTGCTGGCGTTTTTCCATAGGCTCCGCCCCCCTGACGAGCATCACAAAAATC
GACGCTCAAGTCAGAGGTGGCGAAACCCGACAGGACTATAAAGATACCAGGCGTTTCCCCCTGGAAGCTC
CCTCGTGCGCTCTCCTGTTCCGACCCTGCCGCTTACCGGATACCTGTCCGCCTTTCTCCCTTCGGGAAGC
GTGGCGCTTTCTCATAGCTCACGCTGTAGGTATCTCAGTTCGGTGTAGGTCGTTCGCTCCAAGCTGGGCT
GTGTGCACGAACCCCCCGTTCAGCCCGACCGCTGCGCCTTATCCGGTAACTATCGTCTTGAGTCCAACCC
GGTAAGACACGACTTATCGCCACTGGCAGCAGCCACTGGTAACAGGATTAGCAGAGCGAGGTATGTAGGC
GGTGCTACAGAGTTCTTGAAGTGGTGGCCTAACTACGGCTACACTAGAAGAACAGTATTTGGTATCTGCG
CTCTGCTGAAGCCAGTTACCTTCGGAAAAAGAGTTGGTAGCTCTTGATCCGGCAAACAAACCACCGCTGG
TAGCGGTGGTTTTTTTGTTTGCAAGCAGCAGATTACGCGCAGAAAAAAAGGATCTCAAGAAGATCCTTTG
ATCTTTTCTACGGGGTCTGACGCTCAGTGGAACGAAAACTCACGTTAAGGGATTTTGGTCATGAGATTAT
CAAAAAGGATCTTCACCTAGATCCTTTTAAATTAAAAATGAAGTTTTAAATCAATCTAAAGTATATATGA
GTAAACTTGGTCTGACAGTTACCAATGCTTAATCAGTGAGGCACCTATCTCAGCGATCTGTCTATTTCGT
TCATCCATAGTTGCCTGACTCCCCGTCGTGTAGATAACTACGATACGGGAGGGCTTACCATCTGGCCCCA
GTGCTGCAATGATACCGCGAGATCCACGCTCACCGGCTCCAGATTTATCAGCAATAAACCAGCCAGCCGG
AAGGGCCGAGCGCAGAAGTGGTCCTGCAACTTTATCCGCCTCCATCCAGTCTATTAATTGTTGCCGGGAA
GCTAGAGTAAGTAGTTCGCCAGTTAATAGTTTGCGCAACGTTGTTGCCATTGCTACAGGCATCGTGGTGT
CACGCTCGTCGTTTGGTATGGCTTCATTCAGCTCCGGTTCCCAACGATCAAGGCGAGTTACATGATCCCC
CATGTTGTGCAAAAAAGCGGTTAGCTCCTTCGGTCCTCCGATCGTTGTCAGAAGTAAGTTGGCCGCAGTG
TTATCACTCATGGTTATGGCAGCACTGCATAATTCTCTTACTGTCATGCCATCCGTAAGATGCTTTTCTG
TGACTGGTGAGTACTCAACCAAGTCATTCTGAGAATAGTGTATGCGGCGACCGAGTTGCTCTTGCCCGGC
GTCAATACGGGATAATACCGCGCCACATAGCAGAACTTTAAAAGTGCTCATCATTGGAAAACGTTCTTCG
GGGCGAAAACTCTCAAGGATCTTACCGCTGTTGAGATCCAGTTCGATGTAACCCACTCGTGCACCCAACT
GATCTTCAGCATCTTTTACTTTCACCAGCGTTTCTGGGTGAGCAAAAACAGGAAGGCAAAATGCCGCAAA
AAAGGGAATAAGGGCGACACGGAAATGTTGAATACTCATACTCTTCCTTTTTCAATATTATTGAAGCATT
TATCAGGGTTATTGTCTCATGAGCGGATACATATTTGAATGTATTTAGAAAAATAAACAAATAGGGGTTC
CGCGCACATTTCCCCGAAAAGTGCCACCTGACGTCGACGGATCGGGAGATCGAAGACGGGCAAAACCGAT
GTTGACGGACTAATCCTGACAAGATCTGGGGAGGTCGCTGAGTAGTGCGCGAGCAAAATTTAAGCTACAA
CAAGGCAAGGCTTGACCGACAATTGCATGAAGAATCTGCTTAGGGTTAGGCGTTTTGCGCTGCTTCGCGA
TGTACGGGCCAGATATACGCGTGAGTAATTCATACAAAAGGACTCGCCCCTGCCTTGGGGAATCCCAGGG
ACCGTCGTTAAACTCCCACTAACGTAGAACCCAGAGATCGCTGCGTTCCCGCCCCCTCACCCGCCCGCTC
TCGTCATCACTGAGGTGGAGAAGAGCATGCGTGAGGCTCCGGTGCCCGTCAGTGGGCAGAGCGCACATCG
CCCACAGTCCCCGAGAAGTTGGGGGGAGGGGTCGGCAATTGAACCGGTGCCTAGAGAAGGTGGCGCGGGG
TAAACTGGGAAAGTGATGTCGTGTACTGGCTCCGCCTTTTTCCCGAGGGTGGGGGAGAACCGTATATAAG
TGCAGTAGTCGCCGTGAACGTTCTTTTTCGCAACGGGTTTGCCGCCAGAACACAGGTAAGTGCCGTGTGT
GGTTCCCGCGGGCCTGGCCTCTTTACGGGTTATGGCCCTTGCGTGCCTTGAATTACTTCCACGCCCCTGG
CTGCAGTACGTGATTCTTGATCCCGAGCTTCGGGTTGGAAGTGGGTGGGAGAGTTCGAGGCCTTGCGCTT
AAGGAGCCCCTTCGCCTCGTGCTTGAGTTGAGGCCTGGCTTGGGCGCTGGGGCCGCCGCGTGCGAATCTG
GTGGCACCTTCGCGCCTGTCTCGCTGCTTTCGATAAGTCTCTAGCCATTTAAAATTTTTGATGACCTGCT
GCGACGCTTTTTTTCTGGCAAGATAGTCTTGTAAATGCGGGCCAAGATCTGCACACTGGTATTTCGGTTT
TTGGGGCCGCGGGCGGCGACGGGGCCCGTGCGTCCCAGCGCACATGTTCGGCGAGGCGGGGCCTGCGAGC
GCGGCCACCGAGAATCGGACGGGGGTAGTCTCAAGCTGGCCGGCCTGCTCTGGTGCCTGGCCTCGCGCCG
CCGTGTATCGCCCCGCCCTGGGCGGCAAGGCTGGCCCGGTCGGCACCAGTTGCGTGAGCGGAAAGATGGC
CGCTTCCCGGCCCTGCTGCAGGGAGCTCAAAATGGAGGACGCGGCGCTCGGGAGAGCGGGCGGGTGAGTC
ACCCACACAAAGGAAAAGGGCCTTTCCGTCCTCAGCCGTCGCTTCATGTGACTCCACGGAGTACCGGGCG
CCGTCCAGGCACCTCGATTAGTTCTCGAGCTTTTGGAGTACGTCGTCTTTAGGTTGGGGGGAGGGGTTTT
ATGCGATGGAGTTTCCCCACACTGAGTGGGTGGAGACTGAAGTTAGGCCAGCTTGGCACTTGATGTAATT
CTCCTTGGAATTTGCCCTTTTTGAGTTTGGATCTTGGTTCATTCTCAAGCCTCAGACAGTGGTTCAAAGT
TTTTTTCTTCCATTTCAGGTGTCGTGAGAGCTCGTTTAGTGAACCGTCAGATCGCCTGGAGACGCCATCC
ACGCTGTTTTGACCTCCATAGAAGAGAACGGGACCGATCCAAATTCTCGAGGCTAGCGCCACCATG
