>Addgene plasmid #161535 | pJM505 EF1α 3xFLAG-NLS-DsRed-Express2-ZF1 in TUPV2 | depositor partial sequence | sequence record 312993 | 3xFLAG-NLS-DsRed-ZF1 gene
ATGGATTATAAGGATCACGATGGCGACTACAAGGACCACGATATTGACTACAAAGACGATGACGATAAAA
TGGCTCCTAAGAAAAAGCGCAAAGTCGGTATCCATGGCGTTCCCGGATCAGGCTCCGGAAGTGGCTCCAT
GGATAGCACTGAGAACGTCATCAAGCCCTTCATGCGCTTCAAGGTGCACATGGAGGGCTCCGTGAACGGC
CACGAGTTCGAGATCGAGGGCGAGGGCGAGGGCAAGCCCTACGAGGGCACCCAGACCGCCAAGCTCCAGG
TGACCAAGGGCGGCCCCCTGCCCTTCGCCTGGGACATCCTGTCCCCCCAGTTCCAGTACGGCTCCAAGGT
GTACGTGAAGCACCCCGCCGACATCCCCGACTACAAGAAGCTGTCCTTCCCCGAGGGCTTCAAGTGGGAG
CGCGTGATGAACTTCGAGGACGGCGGCGTGGTGACCGTGACCCAGGACTCCTCCCTCCAGGACGGCACCT
TCATCTACCACGTGAAGTTCATCGGCGTGAACTTCCCCTCCGACGGCCCCGTAATGCAGAAGAAAACTCT
GGGCTGGGAGCCCTCCACCGAGCGCCTGTACCCCCGCGACGGCGTGCTGAAGGGCGAGATCCACAAGGCG
CTGAAGCTGAAGGGCGGCGGCCACTACCTGGTGGAGTTCAAGTCAATCTACATGGCCAAGAAGCCCGTGA
AGCTGCCCGGCTACTACTACGTGGACTCCAAGCTGGACATCACCTCCCACAACGAGGACTACACCGTGGT
GGAGCAGTACGAGCGCGCCGAGGCCCGCCACCACCTGTTCCAGTCTGGTTCTGGTTCTGGTTCAGGATCC
GGTACCGGTGGAGCTAGACCCGGGGAGCGCCCCTTCCAGTGTCGCATTTGCATGCGGAACTTTTCGCGCC
AGGACAGGCTTGACAGGCATACCCGTACTCATACCGGTGAAAAACCGTTTCAGTGTCGGATCTGTATGCG
AAATTTCTCCCAGAAGGAGCACTTGGCGGGGCATCTACGTACGCACACCGGCGAGAAGCCATTCCAATGC
CGAATATGCATGCGCAACTTCAGTCGCCGCGACAACCTGAACCGGCACCTAAAAACCCACCTGAGAGGAT
CTTAA
